>Addgene plasmid #246360 | (90-bp-TET-DIAL-YB-TATA-VloxP)-mGL-bGH_pKG3017 | addgene full sequence | sequence record 491504 | Addgene NGS Result
CGCTGACTGCAGGTGCCCGTGTCTCAAAATCTCTGATGTTACATTGCACAAGATAAAAATATATCATCAT
GAACAATAAAACTGTCTGCTTACATAAACAGTAATACAAGGGGTGTTATGAGCCATATTCAACGGGAAAC
GTCGAGGCCGCGATTAAATTCCAACATGGATGCTGATTTATATGGGTATAAATGGGCTCGCGATAATGTC
GGGCAATCAGGTGCGACAATCTATCGCTTGTATGGGAAGCCCGATGCGCCAGAGTTGTTTCTGAAACATG
GCAAAGGTAGCGTTGCCAATGATGTTACAGATGAGATGGTCAGACTAAACTGGCTGACGGAATTTATGCC
TCTTCCGACCATCAAGCATTTTATCCGTACTCCTGGTGATGCATGGTTACTCACCACTGCGATCCCCGGA
AAAACAGCATTCCAGGTATTAGAAGAATATCCTGATTCAGGTGAAAATATTGTTGATGCGCTGGCAGTGT
TCCTGCGCCGGTTGCATTCGATTCCTGTTTGTAATTGTCCTTTTAACAGCGATCGCGTATTTCGTCTAGC
TCAGGCGCAATCACGAATGAATAACGGTTTGGTTGATGCGAGTGATTTTGATGACGAGCGTAATGGCTGG
CCTGTTGAACAAGTCTGGAAAGAAATGCATAAACTTTTGCCATTCTCACCGGATTCAGTCGTCACTCATG
GTGATTTCTCACTTGATAACCTTATTTTTGACGAGGGGAAATTAATAGGTTGTATTGATGTTGGACGAGT
CGGAATCGCAGACCGATACCAGGATCTTGCCATCCTATGGAACTGCCTCGGTGAGTTTTCTCCTTCATTA
CAGAAACGGCTTTTTCAAAAATATGGTATTGATAATCCTGATATGAATAAATTGCAGTTTCATTTGATGC
TCGATGAGTTTTTCTAATCAGAATTGGTTAATTGGTTGTAACATTATTCAGATTGGGCCCCGTTCCACTG
AGCGTCAGACCCCGTAGAAAAGATCAAAGGATCTTCTTGAGATCCTTTTTTTCTGCGCGTAATCTGCTGC
TTGCAAACAAAAAAACCACCGCTACCAGCGGTGGTTTGTTTGCCGGATCAAGAGCTACCAACTCTTTTTC
CGAAGGTAACTGGCTTCAGCAGAGCGCAGATACCAAATACTGTTCTTCTAGTGTAGCCGTAGTTAGGCCA
CCACTTCAAGAACTCTGTAGCACCGCCTACATACCTCGCTCTGCTAATCCTGTTACCAGTGGCTGCTGCC
AGTGGCGATAAGTCGTGTCTTACCGGGTTGGACTCAAGACGATAGTTACCGGATAAGGCGCAGCGGTCGG
GCTGAACGGGGGGTTCGTGCACACAGCCCAGCTTGGAGCGAACGACCTACACCGAACTGAGATACCTACA
GCGTGAGCTATGAGAAAGCGCCACGCTTCCCGAAGGGAGAAAGGCGGACAGGTATCCGGTAAGCGGCAGG
GTCGGAACAGGAGAGCGCACGAGGGAGCTTCCAGGGGGAAACGCCTGGTATCTTTATAGTCCTGTCGGGT
TTCGCCACCTCTGACTTGAGCGTCGATTTTTGTGATGCTCGTCAGGGGGGCGGAGCCTATGGAAAAACGC
CAGCAACGCGGCCTTTTTACGGTTCCTGGCCTTTTGCTGGCCTTTTGCTCACATGTTCTTTCCTGCGTTA
TCCCCTGATTCTGTGGATAACCGTATTACCGCTAGCATGGATCTCGGGGACGTCTAACTACTAAGCGAGA
GTAGGGAACTGCCAGGCATCAAATAAAACGAAAGGCTCAGTCGGAAGACTGGGCCTTTCGTTTTATCTGT
TGTTTGTCGGTGAACGCTCTCCTGAGTAGGACAAATCCGCCGGGAGCGGATTTGAACGTTGTGAAGCAAC
GGCCCGGAGGGTGGCGGGCAGGACGCCCGCCATAAACTGCCAGGCATCAAACTAAGCAGAAGGCCATCCT
GACGGATGGCCTTTTTGCGTTTCTACAAACTCTTCCTGTTAGTTAGTTACTTAAGCTCGGGCCCACCTGC
AGTCTACTGGGAACCAATTCAGTCGACTGGATCCGGTACTACTATTCCTCGAGTTTACTCCCTATCAGTG
ATAGAGAACGTATGAAGAGTTTACTCCCTATCAGTGATAGAGAACGTATGCAGACTTTACTCCCTATCAG
TGATAGAGAACGTATAAGGAGTTTACTCCCTATCAGTGATAGAGAACGTATGACCAGTTTACTCCCTATC
AGTGATAGAGAACGTATCTACAGTTTACTCCCTATCAGTGATAGAGAACGTATATCCAGTTTACTCCCTA
TCAGTGATAGAGAACGTATAAGCTTTAGGCGTGTACGGTGGGCGCCTATAAAAGCAGAGCTCGTTTAGTG
AACCGTCAGATCGCCTGGAGCAATTCCACAACACTTTTGTCTTATACCAACTTTCCGTACCACTTCCTAC
CCTCGTAAACTCGAGTCGCTCGGTACGATTCAATTTCTGAGAACTGTCATTCTCGGAAATTGAGCCAACT
TTGTACAAAAAAGCAGGCTCCACCATGGGAACCAATTCAGTCGACTGGATCCGGTACCTCCTACAGCTCC
TGGGCAACGTGCTGTCAATTTCTGAGAACTGTCATTCTCGGAAATTGAATTAATTCGAGCGAACGCGTAT
AACTTCGTATAGCATACATTATACGAAGTTATCGGATTTGATCTGATCAAGCAACTCTAGAGGGTATATA
ATGGGGGCCACTAGTCTACTACCAGAGCTCATCGCTAGCAATGAGCCACCATGGTGAGCAAGGGCGAGGA
GCTGTTCACCGGGGTGGTGCCCATCCTGGTCGAGCTGGACGGCGACGTAAACGGCCACAAGTTCAGCGTC
CGCGGCGAGGGCGAGGGCGATGCCACCAACGGCAAGCTGACCCTGAAGTTCATCTGCACCACCGGCAAGC
TGCCCGTGCCCTGGCCCACCCTCGTGACCACCTTAGGCTACGGCGTGGCCTGCTTCGCCCGCTACCCCGA
CCACATGAAGCAGCACGACTTCTTCAAGTCCGCCATGCCCGAAGGCTACGTCCAGGAGCGCACCATCTCT
TTCAAGGACGACGGTACCTACAAGACCCGCGCCGAGGTGAAGTTCGAGGGCGACACCCTGGTGAACCGCA
TCGTGCTGAAGGGCATCGACTTCAAGGAGGACGGCAACATCCTGGGGCACAAGCTGGAGTACAACTTCAA
CAGCCACAAGGTCTATATCACGGCCGACAAGCAGAAGAACGGCATCAAGGCTAACTTCAAGACCCGCCAC
AACGTTGAGGACGGCGGCGTGCAGCTCGCCGACCACTACCAGCAGAACACCCCCATCGGCGACGGCCCCG
TGCTGCTGCCCGACAACCACTACCTGAGCCATCAGTCCAAACTGAGCAAAGACCCCAACGAGAAGCGCGA
TCACATGGTCCTGAAGGAGAGGGTGACCGCCGCCGGGATTACACATGACATGGACGAGCTGTACAAGTAA
CAACGTTGCACCTGTGCCTTCTAGTTGCCAGCCATCTGTTGTTTGCCCCTCCCCCGTGCCTTCCTTGACC
CTGGAAGGTGCCACTCCCACTGTCCTTTCCTAATAAAATGAGGAAATTGCATCGCATTGTCTGAGTAGGT
GTCATTCTATTCTGGGGGGTGGGGTGGGGCAGGACAGCAAGGGGGAGGATTGGGAAGACAATAGCAGGCA
TGCTGGGGATGCGGTGGGCTCTATGG
Features (pLannotate 1.2.2; 10 found; start..end, strand, type, name):
    118..927     +  CDS            KanR: aminoglycoside phosphotransferase; aph(3')-Ia; confers resistance to kanamycin in bacteria or G418 (Geneticin®) in eukaryotes
   1017..1605    +  rep_origin     ori: high-copy-number ColE1/pMB1/pBR322/pUC origin of replication
   1773..1816    -  terminator     rrnB T1 terminator: Escherichia coli rrnB; transcription terminator T1 from the E. coli rrnB gene
   1948..1975    +  terminator     rrnB T2 terminator: transcription terminator T2 from the E. coli rrnB gene
   2081..2459    +  promoter       TRE3G promoter: 3rd-generation Tet-responsive promoter that can be activated by binding of Tet-On® 3G
   2520..2539    +  protein_bind   attB1 (fragment): mutant version of attB; recombination site for the Gateway® BP reaction BP Clonase™
   2659..2692    +  protein_bind   loxP: Cre-mediated recombination occurs in the 8-bp core sequence (GCATACAT). Cre recombinase
   2718..2734    +  promoter       minP (fragment): minimal TATA-box promoter with low basal activity
   2781..3500    +  CDS            mGreenLantern: monomeric GFP derivative that displays exceptionally high brightness in cells (Campbell et al., 2020)
   3512..3736    +  polyA_signal   bGH poly(A) signal: bovine growth hormone polyadenylation signal
