[The description below was written by a language model from this plasmid's Addgene catalogue record and pLannotate feature annotations shown in this document.]
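Description:
(90-bp-TET-DIAL-YB-TATA-VloxP)-mGL-bGH_pKG3017 is a compact (about 3.7 kb) mammalian expression and synthetic-biology reporter plasmid built by Golden Gate assembly in the depositing lab's pSHIP backbone. It is propagated in E. coli from a high-copy ColE1/pUC-type origin and selected with kanamycin through an aph(3')-Ia aminoglycoside phosphotransferase gene. rrnB T1 and T2 bacterial terminators lie between the origin and the mammalian cassette, probably insulating the payload from backbone read-through.

The payload is a single transcription unit in which a "DIAL" editable promoter drives mGreenLantern, a bright monomeric GFP derivative of Aequorea victoria origin, terminated by the bovine growth hormone polyadenylation signal. The upstream part of the promoter is annotated as Tet-responsive (TRE3G-like) sequence, supplying the binding sites through which rtTA activates transcription in the presence of doxycycline. Downstream are a short attB1-like fragment, a lox-type recombination site, and a minimal TATA-box core promoter that the record calls YB_TATA. The automated annotation labels the recombinase site as loxP and finds only one, but the name and stated purpose indicate VloxP sites recognised by VCre, so the label is likely a nearest-match call. The "90-bp" in the name appears to refer to the length of a spacer within the promoter, though the record does not explicitly define it.

According to the stated purpose, the plasmid reports green fluorescence when rtTA and doxycycline are supplied, and VCre can edit the promoter. It therefore serves as a readout for recombinase-programmed changes in transgene expression level. The direction and magnitude of the expression change after editing are not stated in the record.
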