Addgene plasmid #246360: (90-bp-TET-DIAL-YB-TATA-VloxP)-mGL-bGH_pKG3017
Purpose: 90-bp DIAL Reporter Plasmid with YB_TATA expressing mGreenLantern in the presence of DOX and rtTA and editable by VCre recombinase
Depositing lab: Kate Galloway. Depositing organization: Massachusetts Institute of Technology. Publication: Programmable promoter editing for precise control of transgene expression. Kabaria SR, Bae Y, Ehmann ME, Lende-Dorn BA, Beitz AM, Peterman EL, Love KS, Ploessl DS, Galloway KE. Nat Biotechnol. 2025 Oct 13. doi: 10.1038/s41587-025-02854-y. PubMed 41083901.
Backbone
  Vector backbone: Galloway Lab pSHIP Backbone
  Backbone manufacturer: Galloway Lab
  Vector type: Mammalian Expression, Synthetic Biology
Growth in bacteria
  Bacterial resistance: Kanamycin, 50 μg/mL
  Growth temperature: 30°C
  Growth strain: NEB Stable
  Copy number: High Copy
Gene/Insert
  Gene/Insert name: mGreenLantern
  Species: Aequorea victoria
  Mutation: none
  Cloning method: Golden Gate
Terms and licenses: Academic/Nonprofit Terms; Industry Terms: Not Available to Industry
Depositor comments: Please visit https://doi.org/10.1101/2024.06.19.599813 for bioRxiv preprint.
How to cite: (90-bp-TET-DIAL-YB-TATA-VloxP)-mGL-bGH_pKG3017 was a gift from Kate Galloway (Addgene plasmid # 246360 ; http://n2t.net/addgene:246360 ; RRID:Addgene_246360)
