>Addgene plasmid #246360 | (90-bp-TET-DIAL-YB-TATA-VloxP)-mGL-bGH_pKG3017 | depositor partial sequence | sequence record 484373 | Promoter (90-bp-TET-DIAL-YB-TATA-VloxP)
GAGTTTACTCCCTATCAGTGATAGAGAACGTATGAAGAGTTTACTCCCTATCAGTGATAGAGAACGTATG
CAGACTTTACTCCCTATCAGTGATAGAGAACGTATAAGGAGTTTACTCCCTATCAGTGATAGAGAACGTA
TGACCAGTTTACTCCCTATCAGTGATAGAGAACGTATCTACAGTTTACTCCCTATCAGTGATAGAGAACG
TATATCCAGTTTACTCCCTATCAGTGATAGAGAACGTATAAGCTTTAGGCGTGTACGGTGGGCGCCTATA
AAAGCAGAGCTCGTTTAGTGAACCGTCAGATCGCCTGGAGCAATTCCACAACACTTTTGTCTTATACCAA
CTTTCCGTACCACTTCCTACCCTCGTAAACTCGAGTCGCTCGGTACGATTCAATTTCTGAGAACTGTCAT
TCTCGGAAATTGAGCCAACTTTGTACAAAAAAGCAGGCTCCACCATGGGAACCAATTCAGTCGACTGGAT
CCGGTACCTCCTACAGCTCCTGGGCAACGTGCTGTCAATTTCTGAGAACTGTCATTCTCGGAAATTGAAT
TAATTCGAGCGAACGCGTATAACTTCGTATAGCATACATTATACGAAGTTATCGGATTTGATCTGATCAA
GCAACTCTAGAGGGTATATAATGGGGGCCA
